>Addgene plasmid #32706 | pcDNA mouse NHERF-1 (1-325) | addgene partial sequence | sequence record 39392 | BGH-rev 5'-TAGAAGGCACAGTCGAGG-3'
AGGGCCTCTAGAGCATGCTCGAGCGGCCGCCAGTGTGATGGATATCTGCAGAATTCGCCCTTGCTCTAGA
TCAAGCCAAGGAGATGTTGAGGTCCAAGATGGGGTCAGAGGAGGAGGAGGAGGTAGATGAGGGCTCTGTG
GAAACTTGTCTCTTGGGGCTGTCTTGGGAATTTAGCTCCTCACTGGTATCGCTGGAGGCAGATCTTGCCA
GGGCTGGCCTGGGGCTCTCTGAAGCTGGCTCCACCAGGGCTTCACGGCTGCTCTCCTTCTGTATCTCTCC
ATTGCTGAAGGGCTCAGGCAAGGGGCCATCCAGGTGCTCCTGGGATGGGATCACTTTGCACTTCTTGAAG
AACTCATCTGTTTCCTTGTCTACCACCAGCAGCTTGGCCTCATCACCTCCACCCTTGATGGCGGACACCA
CGTCCCCGTGCTGCTTGCCCTCCATGCAGACACCATTGACCTCCACAATTCGGTCCTGGGCCCGGAGTCC
AGACGCCTCCGCCGGTGAGTCTGGGTCCACTGCTCGGATGAACTGGCCTGGCTTAGACTTGTCGCTGTGC
AGGTTGAAGCCATAGCCATTGGGGCCTTTCTTCATGGTGCAGAGCCGGGGCCGGAGCTCGCGCAAGTGGC
TCTTTTCGGCCTCATTCTGGTCCCCAGCCTCATGAGTGTCGGCGGCCGCTGGAGGCTCGGCTTGTTCGGA
CTTCTCCTGGGGGCGCAGCAGCTCTTCCCGGATCGAGACGCCCAGCTTCTTGAGACGCTCGTCGGTCTCC
GGGTCGACCACCAGCAGGCGCACGGCGTTCAGCGCTGCGCGGATGCGGCTCACCACCTGCTGATGCGTCT
CCTTTTCCCAATTTCACC
