[The description below was written by a language model from this plasmid's Addgene catalogue record.]
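Description:
pcDNA mouse NHERF-1 (1-325) is a mammalian expression plasmid built on the unmodified Invitrogen pcDNA3.1/Hygro(+) backbone (about 5.6 kb without insert). It is propagated in E. coli under ampicillin selection, and it carries a hygromycin resistance marker that allows selection of stably transfected mammalian cells. The record does not give a feature table. Elements such as the origins of replication and polyadenylation signals are therefore not itemised, although they would be those standard to this commercial vector. The copy number is listed as unknown.

The insert, roughly 1.2 kb, encodes a C-terminally truncated form of mouse NHERF-1 (Nherf1, also known as Slc9a3r1 or EBP-50), the regulatory cofactor of the sodium/hydrogen exchanger NHE3. The construct retains residues 1-325 and lacks the last 30 amino acids, which constitute the putative ezrin-binding site. Expression is driven by the CMV promoter, which gives strong constitutive transcription in mammalian cells, and the protein carries no tag or fusion partner. The fragment was placed by restriction cloning between a blunted HindIII/XhoI junction at the 5′ end and an XbaI site at the 3′ end. A T7 primer site upstream of the insert is used for sequencing.

NHERF-1 is a scaffolding protein thought to link membrane transporters to the actin cytoskeleton through ezrin. This truncation therefore serves as an ezrin-binding-deficient mutant for testing how much that interaction matters. The associated publication used this kind of construct in OK cells to examine how loss of the ezrin-binding domain affects cAMP-mediated inhibition of Na+/H+ exchange.
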