Addgene plasmid #32706: pcDNA mouse NHERF-1 (1-325)
Depositing lab: Edward Weinman. Depositing organization: University of Maryland, Baltimore. Publication: Ezrin binding domain-deficient NHERF attenuates cAMP-mediated inhibition of Na(+)/H(+) exchange in OK cells. Weinman EJ, Steplock D, Wade JB, Shenolikar S. Am J Physiol Renal Physiol. 2001 Aug;281(2):F374-80. 10.1152/ajprenal.2001.281.2.F374 PubMed 11457730.
Backbone
  Vector backbone: pcDNA3.1/Hygro(+)
  Backbone manufacturer: Invitrogen
  Backbone size w/o insert (bp): 5600
  Modifications to backbone: none
  Vector type: Mammalian Expression
  Selectable markers: Hygromycin
Growth in bacteria
  Bacterial resistance: Ampicillin, 100 μg/mL
  Growth temperature: 37°C
  Growth strain: DH5alpha
  Copy number: Unknown
Gene/Insert
  Gene/Insert name: solute carrier family 9 (sodium/hydrogen exchanger), member 3 regulator 1 (alt name: NHERF-1)
  Species: M. musculus (mouse)
  Insert size (bp): 1200
  Mutation: Deleted last 30 AA putative Ezrin binding site
  GenBank ID: U74079
  Entrez Gene: Nherf1 (a.k.a. EBP-50, NHE-RF, NHERF-1, Slc9a3r1)
  Promoter: CMV
  Tag / fusion protein: none
  Cloning method: Restriction Enzyme; 5′ cloning site v=Hind3 i=Xho1 filled 7 blunted (not destroyed); 3′ cloning site Xba1 (not destroyed)
  Sequencing primers: 5′ T7
Terms and licenses: Academic/Nonprofit Terms; Industry Terms: Not Available to Industry
How to cite: pcDNA mouse NHERF-1 (1-325) was a gift from Edward Weinman (Addgene plasmid # 32706 ; http://n2t.net/addgene:32706 ; RRID:Addgene_32706)
